>Addgene plasmid #61562 | pGP-CMV-NES-jRCaMP1a | depositor full sequence | sequence record 100347 | pGP-CMV-NES-jRCaMP1a sequence 5341 bps
TAGTTATTAATAGTAATCAATTACGGGGTCATTAGTTCATAGCCCATATATGGAGTTCCGCGTTACATAA
CTTACGGTAAATGGCCCGCCTGGCTGACCGCCCAACGACCCCCGCCCATTGACGTCAATAATGACGTATG
TTCCCATAGTAACGCCAATAGGGACTTTCCATTGACGTCAATGGGTGGAGTATTTACGGTAAACTGCCCA
CTTGGCAGTACATCAAGTGTATCATATGCCAAGTACGCCCCCTATTGACGTCAATGACGGTAAATGGCCC
GCCTGGCATTATGCCCAGTACATGACCTTATGGGACTTTCCTACTTGGCAGTACATCTACGTATTAGTCA
TCGCTATTACCATGGTGATGCGGTTTTGGCAGTACATCAATGGGCGTGGATAGCGGTTTGACTCACGGGG
ATTTCCAAGTCTCCACCCCATTGACGTCAATGGGAGTTTGTTTTGGCACCAAAATCAACGGGACTTTCCA
AAATGTCGTAACAACTCCGCCCCATTGACGCAAATGGGCGGTAGGCGTGTACGGTGGGAGGTCTATATAA
GCAGAGCTGGTTTAGTGAACCGTCAGATCCGCTAGCGCTACCGGACTCAGATCTCGCCACCATGCTGCAG
AACGAGCTTGCTCTTAAGTTGGCTGGACTTGATATTAACAAGACTGGAGGAGGTTCTCATCATCATCATC
ATCATGGTATGGCTAGCATGACTGGTGGACAGCAAATGGGTCGGGATCTGTACGACGATGACGATAAGGA
TCTCGCAACAATGGTCGACTCATCACGTCGTAAGTGGAATAAGACAGGTCACGCAGTCAGAGCTATAGGT
CGGCTGAGCTCAGCGATCAACTGCGAAATGATGTACCCAGCGGATGGTGGTCTGCGTGGTTACACTCACA
TGGCGCTGAAAGTTGATGGCGGCGGTCACCTGTCCTGTTCTTTCGTGACCACCTACCGCTCCAAAAAGAC
TGTCGGCAACATTAAGATGCCTGCCATTCATAGCGTCAGCCACCGTCTGGAGCGCCTGGAGGAGAGCGAT
AACGAAATGTTTGTCGTACAGCGTGAACACGCAGTTGCCAAGTTTGTGGGCCTGGGTGGTGGCGGCGGTA
CCGGAGGGAGCATGAACTCCCTGATCAAGGAGAACATGCGTATGAAAGTGGTTCTGGAAGGCTCCGTAAA
CGGCCACCAGTTCAAATGCACTGGTGAAGGCGAAGGCAACCCGTATATGGGCACCCAGACTATGCGTATC
AAAGTGATCGAGGGTGGTCCGCTGCCGTTTGCGTTCGACATCCTGGCGACGTCCTTTATGTATGGCTCCC
GTACCTTCATCAAATATCCGAAAGGCATCCCGGATTTCTTTAAGCAGTCCTTCCCGGAAGGTTTTACCTG
GGAACGTGTGACCCGTTACGAAGACGGCGGCGTAATTACCGTTATGCAAGACACGTCTCTGGAGGATGGC
TGCCTGGTGTATCACGTGCAGGTTCGCGGTGTGAACTTCCCGAGCAATGGTGCTGTAATGCAAAAGAAAA
CCAAAGGTTGGGAGCCTACGGACTCCCAAACCACTGAAGAGCAGATCGCAGAATTTAAAGAGGCTTTCTC
CCTATTTGACAAGGACGGGGATGGGACAATAACAACCAAGGAGCTGGGGACGGTGATGCGGTCTCTGGGG
CAGAACCCCACAGAAGCAGAGCTGCAGGACATGATCAATGAAGTAGATGCCGACGGTGACGGCACAATCG
ACTTCCCTGAGTTCCTGATTATGATGGCAAGAAAAATGAAATACACAGACAGTGAAGAAGAAATTAGAGA
AGCGTTCGGCGTGTTTGATAAGGATGGCAATGGCTACATCAGTGCAGCAGAGCTTCGCCACGTGATGACA
AACCTTGGAGAGAAGTTAACAGATGAAGAGGTTGATGAAATGATCAGGGAAGCAGACAGCGATGGGGATG
GTCAGGTAAACTACGAAGAGTTTGTACAAATGATGACAGCGAAGTAGGCGGCCGCGACTCTAGATCATAA
TCAGCCATACCACATTTGTAGAGGTTTTACTTGCTTTAAAAAACCTCCCACACCTCCCCCTGAACCTGAA
ACATAAAATGAATGCAATTGTTGTTGTTAACTTGTTTATTGCAGCTTATAATGGTTACAAATAAAGCAAT
AGCATCACAAATTTCACAAATAAAGCATTTTTTTCACTGCATTCTAGTTGTGGTTTGTCCAAACTCATCA
ATGTATCTTAAGGCGTAAATTGTAAGCGTTAATATTTTGTTAAAATTCGCGTTAAATTTTTGTTAAATCA
GCTCATTTTTTAACCAATAGGCCGAAATCGGCAAAATCCCTTATAAATCAAAAGAATAGACCGAGATAGG
GT
[37 nt withheld, positions 2383-2419]
AAAGAACGTGGACTCCAACGTCAAAGG
[49 nt withheld, positions 2447-2495]
T
[91 nt withheld, positions 2497-2587]
G
[124 nt withheld, positions 2589-2712]
CAGGTGGCACTTTTCGGGGAAATGTGCGCGGAACCCCTATTTGTTTATTTTTCTAAATACATTCAAATAT
GTATCCGCTCATGAGACAATAACCCTGATAAATGCTTCAATAATATTGAAAAAGGAAGAGTCCTGAGGCG
GAAAGAACCAGCTGTGGAATGTGTGTCAGTTAGGGTGTGGAAAGTCCCCAGGCTCCCCAGCAGGCAGAAG
TATGCAAAGCATGCATCTCAATTAGTCAGCAACCAGGTGTGGAAAGTCCCCAGGCTCCCCAGCAGGCAGA
AGTATGCAAAGCATGCATCTCAATTAGTCAGCAACCATAGTCCCGCCCCTAACTCCGCCCATCCCGCCCC
TAACTCCGCCCAGTTCCGCCCATTCTCCGCCCCATGGCTGACTAATTTTTTTTATTTATGCAGAGGCCGA
GGCCGCCTCGGCCTCTGAGCTATTCCAGAAGTAGTGAGGAGGCTTTTTTGGAGGCCTAGGCTTTTGCAAA
GATCGATCAAGAGACAGGATGAGGATCGTTTCGCATGATTGAACAAGATGGATTGCACGCAGGTTCTCCG
GCCGCTTGGGTGGAGAGGCTATTCGGCTATGACTGGGCACAACAGACAATCGGCTGCTCTGATGCCGCCG
TGTTCCGGCTGTCAGCGCAGGGGCGCCCGGTTCTTTTTGTCAAGACCGACCTGTCCGGTGCCCTGAATGA
ACTGCAAGACGAGGCAGCGCGGCTATCGTGGCTGGCCACGACGGGCGTTCCTTGCGCAGCTGTGCTCGAC
GTTGTCACTGAAGCGGGAAGGGACTGGCTGCTATTGGGCGAAGTGCCGGGGCAGGATCTCCTGTCATCTC
ACCTTGCTCCTGCCGAGAAAGTATCCATCATGGCTGATGCAATGCGGCGGCTGCATACGCTTGATCCGGC
TACCTGCCCATTCGACCACCAAGCGAAACATCGCATCGAGCGAGCACGTACTCGGATGGAAGCCGGTCTT
GTCGATCAGGATGATCTGGACGAAGAGCATCAGGGGCTCGCGCCAGCCGAACTGTTCGCCAGGCTCAAGG
CGAGCATGCCCGACGGCGAGGATCTCGTCGTGACCCATGGCGATGCCTGCTTGCCGAATATCATGGTGGA
AAATGGCCGCTTTTCTGGATTCATCGACTGTGGCCGGCTGGGTGTGGCGGACCGCTATCAGGACATAGCG
TTGGCTACCCGTGATATTGCTGAAGAGCTTGGCGGCGAATGGGCTGACCGCTTCCTCGTGCTTTACGGTA
TCGCCGCTCCCGATTCGCAGCGCATCGCCTTCTATCGCCTTCTTGACGAGTTCTTCTGAGCGGGACTCTG
GGGTTCGAAATGACCGACCAAGCGACGCCCAACCTGCCATCACGAGATTTCGATTCCACCGCCGCCTTCT
ATGAAAGGTTGGGCTTCGGAATCGTTTTCCGGGACGCCGGCTGGATGATCCTCCAGCGCGGGGATCTCAT
GCTGGAGTTCTTCGCCCACCCTAGGGGGAGGCTAACTGAAACACGGAAGGAGACAATACCGGAAGGAACC
CGCGCTATGACGGCAATAAAAAGACAGAATAAAACGCACGGTGTTGGGTCGTTTGTTCATAAACGCGGGG
TTCGGTCCCAGGGCTGGCACTCTGTCGATACCCCACCGAGACCCCATTGGGGCCAATACGCCCGCGTTTC
TTCCTTTTCCCCACCCCACCCCCCAAGTTCGGGTGAAGGCCCAGGGCTCGCAGCCAACGTCGGGGCGGCA
GGCCCTGCCATAGCCTCAGGTTACTCATATATACTTTAGATTGATTTAAAACTTCATTTTTAATTTAAAA
GGATCTAGGTGAAGATCCTTTTTGATAATCTCATGACCAAAATCCCTTAACGTGAGTTTTCGTTCCACTG
AGCGTCAGACCCCGTAGAAAAGATCAAAGGATCTTCTTGAGATCCTTTTTTTCTGCGCGTAATCTGCTGC
TTGCAAACAAAAAAACCACCGCTACCAGCGGTGGTTTGTTTGCCGGATCAAGAGCTACCAACTCTTTTTC
CGAAGGTAACTGGCTTCAGCAGAGCGCAGATACCAAATACTGTCCTTCTAGTGTAGCCGTAGTTAGGCCA
CCACTTCAAGAACTCTGTAGCACCGCCTACATACCTCGCTCTGCTAATCCTGTTACCAGTGGCTGCTGCC
AGTGGCGATAAGTCGTGTCTTACCGGGTTGGACTCAAGACGATAGTTACCGGATAAGGCGCAGCGGTCGG
GCTGAACGGGGGGTTCGTGCACACAGCCCAGCTTGGAGCGAACGACCTACACCGAACTGAGATACCTACA
GCGTGAGCTATGAGAAAGCGCCACGCTTCCCGAAGGGAGAAAGGCGGACAGGTATCCGGTAAGCGGCAGG
GTCGGAACAGGAGAGCGCACGAGGGAGCTTCCAGGGGGAAACGCCTGGTATCTTTATAGTCCTGTCGGGT
TTCGCCACCTCTGACTTGAGCGTCGATTTTTGTGATGCTCGTCAGGGGGGCGGAGCCTATGGAAAAACGC
CAGCAACGCGGCCTTTTTACGGTTCCTGGCCTTTTGCTGGCCTTTTGCTCACATGTTCTTTCCTGCGTTA
TCCCCTGATTCTGTGGATAACCGTATTACCGCCATGCAT
Features (pLannotate 1.2.2; 15 found; start..end, strand, type, name):
     61..364     +  enhancer       CMV enhancer: human cytomegalovirus immediate early enhancer
    365..568     +  promoter       CMV promoter: human cytomegalovirus (CMV) immediate early promoter
    591..616     +  misc_feature   MCS (fragment): multiple cloning site
    688..708     +  CDS            capTEV™ (fragment): composite tag for in vivo biotinylation, TEV protease cleavage, and 6xHis tagging
    706..2004    +  CDS            RCaMP: RCaMP is a basic (constitutively fluorescent) red fluorescent protein published in 2013, derived from Entacmaea quadricolor.
   2023..2106    +  CDS            large T antigen (fragment): large T antigen from SV40 (simian virus 40)
   2129..2250    +  polyA_signal   SV40 poly(A) signal: SV40 polyadenylation signal
   2284..2712    -  rep_origin     f1 ori (sequence partly withheld): f1 bacteriophage origin of replication; arrow indicates direction of (+) strand synthesis
   2739..2843    +  promoter       AmpR promoter: bla
   2845..3202    +  promoter       SV40 promoter: SV40 enhancer and early promoter
   3237..4031    +  CDS            NeoR/KanR: aminoglycoside phosphotransferase from Tn5; aph(3')-II (or nptII); confers resistance to neomycin, kanamycin, and G418 (Geneticin®)
   4052..4204    +  CDS            ble (fragment): BLE_KLEPN - Experimental evidence at protein level: Swiss-Prot protein existence level 1. Binding protein with a strong affinity to the bleomycin family of antibiotics. Binds to CL990; an antimitotic-antibiotic compound. From Klebsiella pneumoniae.
   4263..4310    +  polyA_signal   HSV TK poly(A) signal: herpes simplex virus thymidine kinase polyadenylation signal (Cole and Stacy, 1985)
   4401..4417    -  polyA_signal   bGH poly(A) signal (fragment): bovine growth hormone polyadenylation signal
   4639..5227    +  rep_origin     ori: high-copy-number ColE1/pMB1/pBR322/pUC origin of replication
