[The description below was written by a language model from this plasmid's Addgene catalogue record and pLannotate feature annotations shown in this document.]
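Description:
pGP-CMV-NES-jRCaMP1a is a 5,341 bp mammalian expression plasmid built on the Clontech pEGFP-N1 backbone, carrying a red fluorescent, genetically encoded calcium indicator. It replicates in E. coli at high copy number from a ColE1/pUC-type origin and also carries an f1 phage origin. Selection relies on a single NeoR/KanR (Tn5 aminoglycoside phosphotransferase) gene. This gene sits behind tandem bacterial (bla) and SV40 early promoters and ends in an HSV TK polyadenylation signal, so it gives kanamycin resistance in bacteria and can give G418 resistance in transfected mammalian cells.

The payload is a roughly 1.4 kb insert cloned between BglII and NotI sites, both of which are retained. It is driven by the human cytomegalovirus immediate-early enhancer and promoter and followed by the SV40 poly(A) signal. The open reading frame encodes NES-jRCaMP1a, also recorded as RCaMP1h variant 1488, with a nuclear export signal at its N terminus that is intended to keep the sensor out of the nucleus. The annotation identifies the core as RCaMP, a sensor built on a red fluorescent protein derived from Entacmaea quadricolor. The rat and chicken species listed in the record are consistent with the calmodulin and calmodulin-binding peptide typical of this sensor class, although the record does not assign them explicitly.

A short tag fragment just upstream of the sensor most likely reflects a 6xHis-type leader. The small "large T antigen", "ble" and "bGH poly(A)" fragments appear to be partial automated matches to backbone sequence rather than functional elements. The plasmid is used for strong constitutive expression of the sensor in cultured mammalian cells, where it reports calcium transients, such as those accompanying neural activity, in the red channel.
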