Addgene plasmid #61562: pGP-CMV-NES-jRCaMP1a
Purpose: Red fluorescent calcium sensor protein
Depositing lab: Douglas Kim & GENIE Project. Depositing organization: HHMI, Janelia Research Campus. Publication: Sensitive red protein calcium indicators for imaging neural activity. Dana H, Mohar B, Sun Y, Narayan S, Gordus A, Hasseman JP, Tsegaye G, Holt GT, Hu A, Walpita D, Patel R, Macklin JJ, Bargmann CI, Ahrens MB, Schreiter ER, Jayaraman V, Looger LL, Svoboda K, Kim DS. eLife. 2016 Mar 24;5. pii: e12727. doi: 10.7554/eLife.12727. PubMed 27011354.
Backbone
  Vector backbone: pEGFP-N1
  Backbone manufacturer: Clontech
  Backbone size w/o insert (bp): 3955
  Total vector size (bp): 5341
  Vector type: Mammalian Expression
Growth in bacteria
  Bacterial resistance: Kanamycin, 50 μg/mL
  Growth temperature: 37°C
  Growth strain: DH5alpha
  Copy number: High Copy
Gene/Insert
  Gene/Insert name: NES-jRCaMP1a (alt name: NES-RCaMP1h variant 1488)
  Species: R. norvegicus (rat), G. gallus (chicken)
  Insert size (bp): 1386
  Promoter: CMV
  Tag / fusion protein: nuclear export signal (N terminal on insert)
  Cloning method: Restriction Enzyme; 5′ cloning site BglII (not destroyed); 3′ cloning site NotI (not destroyed)
  Sequencing primers: 5′ CMV Forward; 3′ SV40p
Terms and licenses: Academic/Nonprofit Terms; Industry Terms: Not Available to Industry
How to cite: pGP-CMV-NES-jRCaMP1a was a gift from Douglas Kim & GENIE Project (Addgene plasmid # 61562 ; http://n2t.net/addgene:61562 ; RRID:Addgene_61562)
