>Addgene plasmid #61562 | pGP-CMV-NES-jRCaMP1a | addgene partial sequence | sequence record 102568 | SV40pA-R 5'-GAAATTTGTGATGCTATTGC-3'
TTAACAACAACAATTGCATTCATTTTATGTTTCAGGTTCAGGGGGAGGTGTGGGAGGTTTTTTAAAGCAA
GTAAAACCTCTACAAATGTGGTATGGCTGATTATGATCTAGAGTCGCGGCCGCCTACTTCGCTGTCATCA
TTTGTACAAACTCTTCGTAGTTTACCTGACCATCCCCATCGCTGTCTGCTTCCCTGATCATTTCATCAAC
CTCTTCATCTGTTAACTTCTCTCCAAGGTTTGTCATCACGTGGCGAAGCTCTGCTGCACTGATGTAGCCA
TTGCCATCCTTATCAAACACGCCGAACGCTTCTCTAATTTCTTCTTCACTGTCTGTGTATTTCATTTTTC
TTGCCATCATAATCAGGAACTCAGGGAAGTCGATTGTGCCGTCACCGTCGGCATCTACTTCATTGATCAT
GTCCTGCAGCTCTGCTTCTGTGGGGTTCTGCCCCAGAGACCGCATCACCGTCCCCAGCTCCTTGGTTGTT
ATTGTCCCATCCCCGTCCTTGTCAAATAGGGAGAAAGCCTCTTTAAATTCTGCGATCTGCTCTTCAGTGG
TTTGGGAGTCCGTAGGCTCCCAACCTTTGGTTTTCTTTTGCATTACAGCACCATTGCTCGGGAAGTTCAC
ACCGCGAACCTGCACGTGATACACCAGGCAGCCATCCTCCAGAGACGTGTCTTGCATAACGGTAATTACG
CCGCCGTCTTCGTAACGGGTCACACGTTCCCAGGTAAAACCTTCCGGGAAGGACTGCTTAAAGAAATCCG
GGATGCCTTTCGGATATTTGATGAAGGTACGGGAGCCATACATAAAGGACGTCGCCAGGATGTCGAACGC
AAACGGCAGCGGACCACCCTCGATCACTTTGATACGCATAGTCTGGGTGCCCATATACGGGTTGCCTTCG
CCTTCACCAGTGCATTTGAACTGGTGGCCGTTTACGG
