>Addgene plasmid #61562 | pGP-CMV-NES-jRCaMP1a | addgene partial sequence | sequence record 152092 | CMV-F 5'-CGCAAATGGGCGGTAGGCGTG-3'
GAACCGTCAGATCCGCTAGCGCTACCGGACTCAGATCTCGCCACCATGCTGCAGAACGAGCTTGCTCTTA
AGTTGGCTGGACTTGATATTAACAAGACTGGAGGAGGTTCTCATCATCATCATCATCATGGTATGGCTAG
CATGACTGGTGGACAGCAAATGGGTCGGGATCTGTACGACGATGACGATAAGGATCTCGCAACAATGGTC
GACTCATCACGTCGTAAGTGGAATAAGACAGGTCACGCAGTCAGAGCTATAGGTCGGCTGAGCTCAGCGA
TCAACTGCGAAATGATGTACCCAGCGGATGGTGGTCTGCGTGGTTACACTCACATGGCGCTGAAAGTTGA
TGGCGGCGGTCACCTGTCCTGTTCTTTCGTGACCACCTACCGCTCCAAAAAGACTGTCGGCAACATTAAG
ATGCCTGCCATTCATAGCGTCAGCCACCGTCTGGAGCGCCTGGAGGAGAGCGATAACGAAATGTTTGTCG
TACAGCGTGAACACGCAGTTGCCAAGTTTGTGGGCCTGGGTGGTGGCGGCGGTACCGGAGGGAGCATGAA
CTCCCTGATCAAGGAGAACATGCGTATGAAAGTGGTTCTGGAAGGCTCCGTAAACGGCCACCAGTTCAAA
TGCACTGGTGAAGGCGAAGGCAACCCGTATATGGGCACCCAGACTATGCGTATCAAAGTGATCGAGGGTG
GTCCGCTGCCGTTTGCGTTCGACATCCTGGCGACGTCCTTTATGTATGGCTCCCGTACCTTCATCAAATA
TCCGAAAGGCATCCCGGATTTCTTTAAGCAGTCCTTCCCGGAAGGTTTTACCTGGGAACGTGTGACCCGT
TACGAAGACGGCGGCGTAATTACCGTTATGCAAGACACGTCTCTGGAGGATGGCTGCCTGGTGTATCACG
TGCAGGTTCGCGGTGTGAACTT
