LOCUS       Exported 5341 bp ds-DNA circular SYN 12-MAY-2021
DEFINITION  Red fluorescent calcium sensor protein.
ACCESSION   .
VERSION     .
KEYWORDS    pGP-CMV-NES-jRCaMP1a
SOURCE      synthetic DNA construct
  ORGANISM  synthetic DNA construct
REFERENCE   1 (bases 1 to 5341)
  AUTHORS   Dana H, Mohar B, Sun Y, Narayan S, Gordus A, Hasseman JP, Tsegaye G,
            Holt GT, Hu A, Walpita D, Patel R, Macklin JJ, Bargmann CI, Ahrens
            MB, Schreiter ER, Jayaraman V, Looger LL, Svoboda K, Kim DS
  TITLE     Sensitive red protein calcium indicators for imaging neural
            activity.
  JOURNAL   Elife. 2016 Mar 24;5. pii: e12727. doi: 10.7554/eLife.12727.
  PUBMED    27011354
REFERENCE   2 (bases 1 to 5341)
  AUTHORS   .
  TITLE     Direct Submission
  JOURNAL   Exported May 12, 2021 from SnapGene Server 1.1.58
            http://www.snapgene.com
FEATURES             Location/Qualifiers
     source          1..5341
                     /organism="synthetic DNA construct"
                     /mol_type="other DNA"
     enhancer        61..364
                     /label=CMV enhancer
                     /note="human cytomegalovirus immediate early enhancer"
     promoter        365..568
                     /label=CMV promoter
                     /note="human cytomegalovirus (CMV) immediate early
                     promoter"
     primer_bind     519..539
                     /label=CMV-F
                     /note="Human CMV immediate early promoter, forward primer"
     CDS             688..705
                     /codon_start=1
                     /product="6xHis affinity tag"
                     /label=6xHis
                     /translation="HHHHHH"
     CDS             709..741
                     /codon_start=1
                     /product="leader peptide from bacteriophage T7 gene 10"
                     /label=T7 tag (gene 10 leader)
                     /note="promotes efficient translation in E. coli"
                     /translation="MASMTGGQQMG"
     CDS             745..768
                     /codon_start=1
                     /product="Xpress(TM) epitope tag, including an enterokinase
                     recognition and cleavage site"
                     /label=Xpress(TM) tag
                     /translation="DLYDDDDK"
     CDS             796..852
                     /codon_start=1
                     /product="calmodulin-binding peptide from avian smooth
                     muscle myosin light chain kinase"
                     /label=calmodulin-binding peptide
                     /translation="RRKWNKTGHAVRAIGRLSS"
     polyA_signal    2129..2250
                     /label=SV40 poly(A) signal
                     /note="SV40 polyadenylation signal"
     primer_bind     complement(2166..2185)
                     /label=SV40pA-R
                     /note="SV40 polyA, reverse primer"
     primer_bind     2220..2239
                     /label=EBV-rev
                     /note="SV40 polyA terminator, reverse primer"
     rep_origin      complement(2257..2712)
                     /direction=LEFT
                     /label=f1 ori
                     /note="f1 bacteriophage origin of replication; arrow
                     indicates direction of (+) strand synthesis"
     primer_bind     complement(2394..2415)
                     /label=F1ori-F
                     /note="F1 origin, forward primer"
     primer_bind     2606..2625
                     /label=F1ori-R
                     /note="F1 origin, reverse primer"
     promoter        2739..2843
                     /gene="bla"
                     /label=AmpR promoter
     promoter        2845..3202
                     /label=SV40 promoter
                     /note="SV40 enhancer and early promoter"
     primer_bind     complement(2868..2888)
                     /label=pBABE 3'
                     /note="SV40 enhancer, reverse primer for pBABE vectors"
     rep_origin      3053..3188
                     /label=SV40 ori
                     /note="SV40 origin of replication"
     primer_bind     3115..3134
                     /label=SV40pro-F
                     /note="SV40 promoter/origin, forward primer"
     CDS             3237..4031
                     /codon_start=1
                     /gene="aph(3')-II (or nptII)"
                     /product="aminoglycoside phosphotransferase from Tn5"
                     /label=NeoR/KanR
                     /note="confers resistance to neomycin, kanamycin, and G418
                     (Geneticin(R))"
                     /translation="MIEQDGLHAGSPAAWVERLFGYDWAQQTIGCSDAAVFRLSAQGRP
                     VLFVKTDLSGALNELQDEAARLSWLATTGVPCAAVLDVVTEAGRDWLLLGEVPGQDLLS
                     SHLAPAEKVSIMADAMRRLHTLDPATCPFDHQAKHRIERARTRMEAGLVDQDDLDEEHQ
                     GLAPAELFARLKASMPDGEDLVVTHGDACLPNIMVENGRFSGFIDCGRLGVADRYQDIA
                     LATRDIAEELGGEWADRFLVLYGIAAPDSQRIAFYRLLDEFF"
     primer_bind     complement(3291..3310)
                     /label=Neo-R
                     /note="Neomycin resistance gene, reverse primer"
     primer_bind     3901..3920
                     /label=Neo-F
                     /note="Neomycin resistance gene, forward primer"
     primer_bind     complement(4219..4238)
                     /label=TK-pA-R
                     /note="Thymidine kinase polyA, reverse primer"
     polyA_signal    4263..4310
                     /label=HSV TK poly(A) signal
                     /note="herpes simplex virus thymidine kinase
                     polyadenylation signal (Cole and Stacy, 1985)"
     rep_origin      4639..5227
                     /direction=RIGHT
                     /label=ori
                     /note="high-copy-number ColE1/pMB1/pBR322/pUC origin of
                     replication"
     primer_bind     5128..5147
                     /label=pBR322ori-F
                     /note="pBR322 origin, forward primer"
ORIGIN
        1 tagttattaa tagtaatcaa ttacggggtc attagttcat agcccatata tggagttccg
       61 cgttacataa cttacggtaa atggcccgcc tggctgaccg cccaacgacc cccgcccatt
      121 gacgtcaata atgacgtatg ttcccatagt aacgccaata gggactttcc attgacgtca
      181 atgggtggag tatttacggt aaactgccca cttggcagta catcaagtgt atcatatgcc
      241 aagtacgccc cctattgacg tcaatgacgg taaatggccc gcctggcatt atgcccagta
      301 catgacctta tgggactttc ctacttggca gtacatctac gtattagtca tcgctattac
      361 catggtgatg cggttttggc agtacatcaa tgggcgtgga tagcggtttg actcacgggg
      421 atttccaagt ctccacccca ttgacgtcaa tgggagtttg ttttggcacc aaaatcaacg
      481 ggactttcca aaatgtcgta acaactccgc cccattgacg caaatgggcg gtaggcgtgt
      541 acggtgggag gtctatataa gcagagctgg tttagtgaac cgtcagatcc gctagcgcta
      601 ccggactcag atctcgccac catgctgcag aacgagcttg ctcttaagtt ggctggactt
      661 gatattaaca agactggagg aggttctcat catcatcatc atcatggtat ggctagcatg
      721 actggtggac agcaaatggg tcgggatctg tacgacgatg acgataagga tctcgcaaca
      781 atggtcgact catcacgtcg taagtggaat aagacaggtc acgcagtcag agctataggt
      841 cggctgagct cagcgatcaa ctgcgaaatg atgtacccag cggatggtgg tctgcgtggt
      901 tacactcaca tggcgctgaa agttgatggc ggcggtcacc tgtcctgttc tttcgtgacc
      961 acctaccgct ccaaaaagac tgtcggcaac attaagatgc ctgccattca tagcgtcagc
     1021 caccgtctgg agcgcctgga ggagagcgat aacgaaatgt ttgtcgtaca gcgtgaacac
     1081 gcagttgcca agtttgtggg cctgggtggt ggcggcggta ccggagggag catgaactcc
     1141 ctgatcaagg agaacatgcg tatgaaagtg gttctggaag gctccgtaaa cggccaccag
     1201 ttcaaatgca ctggtgaagg cgaaggcaac ccgtatatgg gcacccagac tatgcgtatc
     1261 aaagtgatcg agggtggtcc gctgccgttt gcgttcgaca tcctggcgac gtcctttatg
     1321 tatggctccc gtaccttcat caaatatccg aaaggcatcc cggatttctt taagcagtcc
     1381 ttcccggaag gttttacctg ggaacgtgtg acccgttacg aagacggcgg cgtaattacc
     1441 gttatgcaag acacgtctct ggaggatggc tgcctggtgt atcacgtgca ggttcgcggt
     1501 gtgaacttcc cgagcaatgg tgctgtaatg caaaagaaaa ccaaaggttg ggagcctacg
     1561 gactcccaaa ccactgaaga gcagatcgca gaatttaaag aggctttctc cctatttgac
     1621 aaggacgggg atgggacaat aacaaccaag gagctgggga cggtgatgcg gtctctgggg
     1681 cagaacccca cagaagcaga gctgcaggac atgatcaatg aagtagatgc cgacggtgac
     1741 ggcacaatcg acttccctga gttcctgatt atgatggcaa gaaaaatgaa atacacagac
     1801 agtgaagaag aaattagaga agcgttcggc gtgtttgata aggatggcaa tggctacatc
     1861 agtgcagcag agcttcgcca cgtgatgaca aaccttggag agaagttaac agatgaagag
     1921 gttgatgaaa tgatcaggga agcagacagc gatggggatg gtcaggtaaa ctacgaagag
     1981 tttgtacaaa tgatgacagc gaagtaggcg gccgcgactc tagatcataa tcagccatac
     2041 cacatttgta gaggttttac ttgctttaaa aaacctccca cacctccccc tgaacctgaa
     2101 acataaaatg aatgcaattg ttgttgttaa cttgtttatt gcagcttata atggttacaa
     2161 ataaagcaat agcatcacaa atttcacaaa taaagcattt ttttcactgc attctagttg
     2221 tggtttgtcc aaactcatca atgtatctta aggcgtaaat tgtaagcgtt aatattttgt
     2281 taaaattcgc gttaaatttt tgttaaatca gctcattttt taaccaatag gccgaaatcg
     2341 gcaaaatccc ttataaatca aaagaataga ccgagatagg gttgagtgtt gttccagttt
     2401 ggaacaagag tccactatta aagaacgtgg actccaacgt caaaggnnnn nnnnnnnnnn
     2461 nnnnnnnnnn nnnnnnnnnn nnnnnnnnnn nnnnntnnnn nnnnnnnnnn nnnnnnnnnn
     2521 nnnnnnnnnn nnnnnnnnnn nnnnnnnnnn nnnnnnnnnn nnnnnnnnnn nnnnnnnnnn
     2581 nnnnnnngnn nnnnnnnnnn nnnnnnnnnn nnnnnnnnnn nnnnnnnnnn nnnnnnnnnn
     2641 nnnnnnnnnn nnnnnnnnnn nnnnnnnnnn nnnnnnnnnn nnnnnnnnnn nnnnnnnnnn
     2701 nnnnnnnnnn nncaggtggc acttttcggg gaaatgtgcg cggaacccct atttgtttat
     2761 ttttctaaat acattcaaat atgtatccgc tcatgagaca ataaccctga taaatgcttc
     2821 aataatattg aaaaaggaag agtcctgagg cggaaagaac cagctgtgga atgtgtgtca
     2881 gttagggtgt ggaaagtccc caggctcccc agcaggcaga agtatgcaaa gcatgcatct
     2941 caattagtca gcaaccaggt gtggaaagtc cccaggctcc ccagcaggca gaagtatgca
     3001 aagcatgcat ctcaattagt cagcaaccat agtcccgccc ctaactccgc ccatcccgcc
     3061 cctaactccg cccagttccg cccattctcc gccccatggc tgactaattt tttttattta
     3121 tgcagaggcc gaggccgcct cggcctctga gctattccag aagtagtgag gaggcttttt
     3181 tggaggccta ggcttttgca aagatcgatc aagagacagg atgaggatcg tttcgcatga
     3241 ttgaacaaga tggattgcac gcaggttctc cggccgcttg ggtggagagg ctattcggct
     3301 atgactgggc acaacagaca atcggctgct ctgatgccgc cgtgttccgg ctgtcagcgc
     3361 aggggcgccc ggttcttttt gtcaagaccg acctgtccgg tgccctgaat gaactgcaag
     3421 acgaggcagc gcggctatcg tggctggcca cgacgggcgt tccttgcgca gctgtgctcg
     3481 acgttgtcac tgaagcggga agggactggc tgctattggg cgaagtgccg gggcaggatc
     3541 tcctgtcatc tcaccttgct cctgccgaga aagtatccat catggctgat gcaatgcggc
     3601 ggctgcatac gcttgatccg gctacctgcc cattcgacca ccaagcgaaa catcgcatcg
     3661 agcgagcacg tactcggatg gaagccggtc ttgtcgatca ggatgatctg gacgaagagc
     3721 atcaggggct cgcgccagcc gaactgttcg ccaggctcaa ggcgagcatg cccgacggcg
     3781 aggatctcgt cgtgacccat ggcgatgcct gcttgccgaa tatcatggtg gaaaatggcc
     3841 gcttttctgg attcatcgac tgtggccggc tgggtgtggc ggaccgctat caggacatag
     3901 cgttggctac ccgtgatatt gctgaagagc ttggcggcga atgggctgac cgcttcctcg
     3961 tgctttacgg tatcgccgct cccgattcgc agcgcatcgc cttctatcgc cttcttgacg
     4021 agttcttctg agcgggactc tggggttcga aatgaccgac caagcgacgc ccaacctgcc
     4081 atcacgagat ttcgattcca ccgccgcctt ctatgaaagg ttgggcttcg gaatcgtttt
     4141 ccgggacgcc ggctggatga tcctccagcg cggggatctc atgctggagt tcttcgccca
     4201 ccctaggggg aggctaactg aaacacggaa ggagacaata ccggaaggaa cccgcgctat
     4261 gacggcaata aaaagacaga ataaaacgca cggtgttggg tcgtttgttc ataaacgcgg
     4321 ggttcggtcc cagggctggc actctgtcga taccccaccg agaccccatt ggggccaata
     4381 cgcccgcgtt tcttcctttt ccccacccca ccccccaagt tcgggtgaag gcccagggct
     4441 cgcagccaac gtcggggcgg caggccctgc catagcctca ggttactcat atatacttta
     4501 gattgattta aaacttcatt tttaatttaa aaggatctag gtgaagatcc tttttgataa
     4561 tctcatgacc aaaatccctt aacgtgagtt ttcgttccac tgagcgtcag accccgtaga
     4621 aaagatcaaa ggatcttctt gagatccttt ttttctgcgc gtaatctgct gcttgcaaac
     4681 aaaaaaacca ccgctaccag cggtggtttg tttgccggat caagagctac caactctttt
     4741 tccgaaggta actggcttca gcagagcgca gataccaaat actgttcttc tagtgtagcc
     4801 gtagttaggc caccacttca agaactctgt agcaccgcct acatacctcg ctctgctaat
     4861 cctgttacca gtggctgctg ccagtggcga taagtcgtgt cttaccgggt tggactcaag
     4921 acgatagtta ccggataagg cgcagcggtc gggctgaacg gggggttcgt gcacacagcc
     4981 cagcttggag cgaacgacct acaccgaact gagataccta cagcgtgagc tatgagaaag
     5041 cgccacgctt cccgaaggga gaaaggcgga caggtatccg gtaagcggca gggtcggaac
     5101 aggagagcgc acgagggagc ttccaggggg aaacgcctgg tatctttata gtcctgtcgg
     5161 gtttcgccac ctctgacttg agcgtcgatt tttgtgatgc tcgtcagggg ggcggagcct
     5221 atggaaaaac gccagcaacg cggccttttt acggttcctg gccttttgct ggccttttgc
     5281 tcacatgttc tttcctgcgt tatcccctga ttctgtggat aaccgtatta ccgccatgca
     5341 t
//
